>Addgene plasmid #63687 | pET15b-ACPs (from S. pneumonia) | depositor partial sequence | sequence record 106181 | ACPs
ATGATAGTTGGACACGGAATTGACATCGAAGAATTGGCTTCGATAGAAAGCGCAGTTACACGACATGAAG
GATTTGCTAAGCGTGTACTGACCGCTCAGGAAATGGAGCGCTTCACCAGTCTCAAAGGACGCAGGCAAAT
AGAATATTTAGCTGGTCGCTGGTCGGCTAAGGAGGCCTTTTCCAAGGCTATGGGAACGGGCATTAGCAAG
CTCGGTTTTCAGGATTTGGAAGTCTTGAACAATGAACGTGGGGCGCCTTATTTTAGTCAGGCACCATTTT
CAGGAAAGATTTGGCTGTCTATCAGCCACACCGATCAGTTTGTGACAGCCAGTGTCATTTTGGAGGAAAA
TCATGAAAGCTAG
