>Addgene plasmid #63687 | pET15b-ACPs (from S. pneumonia) | addgene partial sequence | sequence record 109223 | T7term 5'-GCTAGTTATTGCTCAGCGG-3'
GCAGCCGGATCCCTAGCTTTCATGATTTTCCTCCAAAATGACACTGGCTGTCACAAACTGATCGGTGTGG
CTGATAGACAGCCAAATCTTTCCTGAAAATGGTGCCTGACTAAAATAAGGCGCCCCACGTTCATTGTTCA
AGACTTCCAAATCCTGAAAACCGAGCTTGCTAATGCCCGTTCCCATAGCCTTGGAAAAGGCCTCCTTAGC
CGACCAGCGACCAGCTAAATATTCTATTTGCCTGCGTCCTTTGAGACTGGTGAAGCGCTCCATTTCCTGA
GCGGTCAGTACACGCTTAGCAAATCCTTCATGTCGTGTAACTGCGCTTTCTATCGAAGCCAATTCTTCGA
TGTCAATTCCGTGTCCAACTATCATATGGCTGCCGCGCGGCACCAGGCCGCTGCTGTGATGATGATGATG
ATGGCTGCTGCCCATGGTATATCTCCTTCTTAAAGTTAAACAAAATTATTTCTAGAGGGGAATTGTTATC
CGCTCACAATTCCCCTATAGTGAGTCGTATTAATTTCGCGGGATCGAGATCTCGATCCTCTACGCCGGAC
GCATCGTGGCCGGCATCACCGGCGCCACAGGTGCGGTTGCTGGCGCCTATATCGCCGACATCACCGATGG
GGAAGATCGGGCTCGCCACTT
