>Addgene plasmid #63687 | pET15b-ACPs (from S. pneumonia) | addgene partial sequence | sequence record 109224 | T7 5'-TAATACGACTCACTATAGGG-3'
CTTTAAGAAGGAGATATACCATGGGCAGCAGCCATCATCATCATCATCACAGCAGCGGCCTGGTGCCGCG
CGGCAGCCATATGATAGTTGGACACGGAATTGACATCGAAGAATTGGCTTCGATAGAAAGCGCAGTTACA
CGACATGAAGGATTTGCTAAGCGTGTACTGACCGCTCAGGAAATGGAGCGCTTCACCAGTCTCAAAGGAC
GCAGGCAAATAGAATATTTAGCTGGTCGCTGGTCGGCTAAGGAGGCCTTTTCCAAGGCTATGGGAACGGG
CATTAGCAAGCTCGGTTTTCAGGATTTGGAAGTCTTGAACAATGAACGTGGGGCGCCTTATTTTAGTCAG
GCACCATTTTCAGGAAAGATTTGGCTGTCTATCAGCCACACCGATCAGTTTGTGACAGCCAGTGTCATTT
TGGAGGAAAATCATGAAAGCTAGGGATCCGGCTGCTAACAAAGCCCGAAAGGAAGCTGAGTTGGCTGCTG
CCACCGCTGAGCAATAACTAGCATAACCCCTTGGGGCCTCTAAACGGGTCTTGAGGGGTTTTTTGCTGAA
AGGAGGAACTATATCCGGATATCCCGCAAGAGGCCCGGCAGTACCGGCATAACCAAGCCTATGCCTACAG
CATCCAGGGTGACGGTGCCGAGGATGACGATGAGCGCATTGTTAGATTTCATACACGGTGCCTGACTGCG
TTAGCAATTTAACTGTGATAAACTACCGCATTAAAGCTTATCGATGATAAGCTGTCAAACATGAGAATTC
TTGAAGACGAAAGGGCCTCGTGATACGCCTATTTTTATAGGTTAATGTCATGATAATAATGGT
