[The description below was written by a language model from this plasmid's Addgene catalogue record.]
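Description:
pET15b-ACPs (from S. pneumonia) is a bacterial expression plasmid built on the Novagen pET15b backbone and designed for inducible production of holo-(acyl-carrier protein) synthase (acpS, also called Acyl Carrier Protein Synthase) from Streptococcus pneumoniae. It is selected with ampicillin, is recorded as low copy, and is propagated in a standard cloning strain (DH5alpha). No feature table accompanies the record, so elements such as the origin of replication and any repressor gene are not itemised here and can only be inferred from the general pET15b design.

The acpS coding sequence was inserted by restriction cloning between the NdeI and BamHI sites, both of which remain intact, so the insert can be excised or exchanged. Transcription is driven by the T7 promoter, which means expression depends on a host that supplies T7 RNA polymerase, typically a DE3 lysogen in which the polymerase is itself under inducible control. This gives the tightly regulated, inducible expression described in the record. Cloning at NdeI places the gene in frame with the backbone-encoded N-terminal His tag, allowing the recombinant protein to be purified by immobilised metal affinity chromatography.

AcpS enzymes transfer the 4'-phosphopantetheine group from coenzyme A onto apo-acyl carrier protein, converting it to the active holo form needed for fatty acid synthesis. The plasmid is therefore suited to producing purified pneumococcal AcpS for biochemical, structural or inhibitor studies, although the record states only inducible expression as its purpose.
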