Addgene plasmid #63687: pET15b-ACPs (from S. pneumonia)
Purpose: Inducible expression of Acyl Carrier Protein Synthase (ACPs) from S. pneumoniae
Depositing lab: Michael Johnson. Depositing organization: University of Illinois at Chicago.
Backbone
  Vector backbone: pET15b
  Backbone manufacturer: Novagen
  Vector type: Bacterial Expression
Growth in bacteria
  Bacterial resistance: Ampicillin, 100 μg/mL
  Growth temperature: 37°C
  Growth strain: DH5alpha
  Copy number: Low Copy
Gene/Insert
  Gene/Insert name: acpS (alt names: holo-(acyl-carrier protein) synthase; Acyl Carrier Protein Synthase (ACPs))
  Species: Streptococcus pneumoniae
  Promoter: T7
  Tag / fusion protein: His (N terminal on backbone)
  Cloning method: Restriction Enzyme; 5′ cloning site NdeI (not destroyed); 3′ cloning site BamHI (not destroyed)
  Sequencing primers: 5′ T7; 3′ T7 Terminal
Terms and licenses: Academic/Nonprofit Terms; Industry Terms: Not Available to Industry
How to cite: pET15b-ACPs (from S. pneumonia) was a gift from Michael Johnson (Addgene plasmid # 63687 ; http://n2t.net/addgene:63687 ; RRID:Addgene_63687)
